Addgene plasmid #22810: pBTL-6
Purpose: (Empty Backbone)
Depositing lab: Ryan Gill. Depositing organization: University of Colorado, Boulder. Publication: Broad host range vectors for stable genomic library construction. Lynch MD, Gill RT. Biotechnol Bioeng. 2006 May 5. 94(1):151-8. 10.1002/bit.20836 PubMed 16496398.
Backbone
  Vector backbone: pBTL-6
  Backbone size (bp): 4677
  Vector type: Bacterial Expression
Growth in bacteria
  Bacterial resistance: Tellurite
  Growth temperature: 37°C
  Growth strain: DH5alpha
  Copy number: Unknown
Gene/Insert
  Gene/Insert name: None
  Cloning method: Restriction Enzyme; 5′ cloning site XbaI (unknown if destroyed); 3′ cloning site EcoRV (unknown if destroyed)
  Sequencing primers: 5′ tgagcggata acaatttcac
Terms and licenses: Academic/Nonprofit Terms; Industry Terms: Not Available to Industry
Depositor comments: Addgene's QC sequence shows a 1bp gap with the depositor's provided sequence. The lab does not believe this affects the plasmid activity.
How to cite: pBTL-6 was a gift from Ryan Gill (Addgene plasmid # 22810 ; http://n2t.net/addgene:22810 ; RRID:Addgene_22810)
