[The description below was written by a language model from this plasmid's Addgene catalogue record and pLannotate feature annotations shown in this document.]
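Description:
pBTL-6 is a 4,677 bp empty bacterial expression backbone from a family of broad-host-range vectors developed for building stable genomic libraries. Replication depends on the pBBR1 system from Bordetella bronchiseptica: the pBBR1 oriV sits directly upstream of the gene for the pBBR1 Rep protein that it requires, an arrangement that allows the plasmid to be maintained in a wide range of Gram-negative hosts as well as in E. coli cloning strains. The record lists the copy number as unknown.

Selection is unusual in that it relies on tellurite resistance rather than a conventional antibiotic marker. A fragment of the cat promoter drives the three genes of the kla operon, klaA (kilA), klaB (telA) and klaC (telB), which together are associated with tellurite resistance. This marker can be useful in hosts that are intrinsically resistant to common antibiotics.

The cloning region lies downstream of a lac promoter and lac operator, so inserts can be transcribed under control that is repressible by lac repressor and inducible with IPTG in hosts that supply lacI; the plasmid itself carries no annotated lacI. Cloning is by restriction enzymes, with XbaI and EcoRV given as the 5′ and 3′ sites. On the circular map, this region is flanked by two bidirectional terminators, tonB upstream of the lac promoter and soxR just before the origin. These should insulate the insert from transcription originating in the resistance operon and shield the replication functions from read-through out of cloned fragments, consistent with the stated aim of library stability. The depositor notes a single-base gap between the quality-control sequence and the supplied sequence that is not believed to affect function.
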