Features (pLannotate 1.2.2; 10 found; start..end, strand, type, name):
     60..96      -  terminator     soxR terminator: bidirectional E. coli soxR transcription terminator
    102..871     +  rep_origin     pBBR1 oriV: replication origin of the broad-host-range plasmid pBBR1 from Bordetella bronchiseptica; requires the pBBR1 Rep protein for replication
    872..1534    +  CDS            pBBR1 Rep: replication protein for the broad-host-range plasmid pBBR1 from Bordetella bronchiseptica
   1536..1630    +  promoter       cat promoter (fragment): promoter of the E. coli cat gene encoding chloramphenicol acetyltransferase
   1631..2401    +  CDS            klaA: KLAA_ECOLX - Also known as kilA. Protein predicted: Swiss-Prot protein existence level 4. Belongs to the kla operon, which is associated with cryptic tellurite resistance, and IncW plasmid fertility inhibition. From Escherichia coli.
   2422..3555    +  CDS            klaB: KLAB_ECOLX - Also known as telA. Protein inferred from homology: Swiss-Prot protein existence level 3. Belongs to the kla operon, which is associated with cryptic tellurite resistance, and IncW plasmid fertility inhibition. From Escherichia coli.
   3555..4505    +  CDS            klaC: KLAC_ECOLX - Also known as telB. Protein predicted: Swiss-Prot protein existence level 4. Belongs to the kla operon, which is associated with cryptic tellurite resistance, and IncW plasmid fertility inhibition. From Escherichia coli.
   4522..4553    -  terminator     tonB terminator: bidirectional E. coli tonB-P14 transcription terminator
   4600..4630    +  promoter       lac promoter: promoter for the E. coli lac operon
   4638..4654    +  protein_bind   lac operator: The lac repressor binds to the lac operator to inhibit transcription in E. coli. This inhibition can be relieved by adding lactose or isopropyl-β-D-thiogalactopyranoside (IPTG). lac repressor encoded by lacI
>Addgene plasmid #22810 | pBTL-6 | depositor full sequence | sequence record 10448 | Author sequence
AACGAATTCAAGCTTGATATCATTCAGGACGAGCCTCAGACTCCAGCGTAACTGGACTGAAAACAAACTA
AAGCGCCCTTGTGGCGCTTTAGTTTTGTTCCGCGGCCACCGGCTGGCTCGCTTCGCTCGGCCCGTGGACA
ACCCTGCTGGACAAGCTGATGGACAGGCTGCGCCTGCCCACGAGCTTGACCACAGGGATTGCCCACCGGC
TACCCAGCCTTCGACCACATACCCACCGGCTCCAACTGCGCGGCCTGCGGCCTTGCCCCATCAATTTTTT
TAATTTTCTCTGGGGAAAAGCCTCCGGCCTGCGGCCTGCGCGCTTCGCTTGCCGGTTGGACACCAAGTGG
AAGGCGGGTCAAGGCTCGCGCAGCGACCGCGCAGCGGCTTGGCCTTGACGCGCCTGGAACGACCCAAGCC
TATGCGAGTGGGGGCAGTCGAAGGCGAAGCCCGCCCGCCTGCCCCCCGAGCCTCACGGCGGCGAGTGCGG
GGGTTCCAAGGGGGCAGCGCCACCTTGGGCAAGGCCGAAGGCCGCGCAGTCGATCAACAAGCCCCGGAGG
GGCCACTTTTTGCCGGAGGGGGAGCCGCGCCGAAGGCGTGGGGGAACCCCGCAGGGGTGCCCTTCTTTGG
GCACCAAAGAACTAGATATAGGGCGAAATGCGAAAGACTTAAAAATCAACAACTTAAAAAAGGGGGGTAC
GCAACAGCTCATTGCGGCACCCCCCGCAATAGCTCATTGCGTAGGTTAAAGAAAATCTGTAATTGACTGC
CACTTTTACGCAACGCATAATTGTTGTCGCGCTGCCGAAAAGTTGCAGCTGATTGCGCATGGTGCCGCAA
CCGTGCGGCACCCTACCGCATGGAGATAAGCATGGCCACGCAGTCCAGAGAAATCGGCATTCAAGCCAAG
AACAAGCCCGGTCACTGGGTGCAAACGGAACGCAAAGCGCATGAGGCGTGGGCCGGGCTTATTGCGAGGA
AACCCACGGCGGCAATGCTGCTGCATCACCTCGTGGCGCAGATGGGCCACCAGAACGCCGTGGTGGTCAG
CCAGAAGACACTTTCCAAGCTCATCGGACGTTCTTTGCGGACGGTCCAATACGCAGTCAAGGACTTGGTG
GCCGAGCGCTGGATCTCCGTCGTGAAGCTCAACGGCCCCGGCACCGTGTCGGCCTACGTGGTCAATGACC
GCGTGGCGTGGGGCCAGCCCCGCGACCAGTTGCGCCTGTCGGTGTTCAGTGCCGCCGTGGTGGTTGATCA
CGACGACCAGGACGAATCGCTGTTGGGGCATGGCGACCTGCGCCGCATCCCGACCCTGTATCCGGGCGAG
CAGCAACTACCGACCGGCCCCGGCGAGGAGCCGCCCAGCCAGCCCGGCATTCCGGGCATGGAACCAGACC
TGCCAGCCTTGACCGAAACGGAGGAATGGGAACGGCGCGGGCAGCAGCGCCTGCCGATGCCCGATGAGCC
GTGTTTTCTGGACGATGGCGAGCCGTTGGAGCCGCCGACACGGGTCACGCTGCCGCGCCGGTAGTACGTA
AGAGGTTCCAACTTTCACCATAATGAAATAAGATCACTACCGGGCGTATTTTTTGAGTTATCGAGATTTT
CAGGAGCTAAGGAAGCTAAAATGGAAGAACAAAGCGTGAACATGGCGCGATTGAAGGGGGAGGTTTTGCC
CGCCCTCTTCGCGTCGCCGGCGACGATTGGCGAGTACGGGGCCGGCATCGACGGGGCGGATTCCCTCAAC
GAGCTGTCGAATCTGATGGAGCACGGCGCAGTTGCCGCGCTGGCCGACAAAATCAGCCAGATCGTGGCGA
AGCTGGCCGACGCGGACCCCCGCAAGATCGCGGAAAAGCCTACCTGGTTCGAGAAGATGCTTGGCCGTGA
GGTTGAACGCCAGGTGAGGTATCAGGTCGCCCGCAAGACGCTCGACCAGTTGCTGGACGAAGCCGAGGGC
GTAGCGCAGCGCGTGCGGGACACGTTGCGCGCCTTGGATGACATGCTCAATACGCATGAGGCCGAGGTAG
ACCGGCTCAGAGCCTACATTCAAGCCGGGCGCGAGTTCCTGGACGAGAACCCCGAGGCCGGCGCGGCCAA
GGCCGGCGTGATCGAGTTCGACAAGCCGCGCGAACGCTTCGCGCGCAAGCTCGCCAACCTGGCAACCCTC
ATGGCGTCCCATGAAATGAGCGTCACTCAGATGAAGCTCACGCGGGCGCAGGCCGTGGACATGCTGGACC
GCTTCTCTGAAACGGCATCCGTCCTGGTGCCCGTCTGGCGTCAGCACACCCTCGCGCTCATCACCACCAA
GAACATGAATCCGGCAATGGTCGCCGAGGCGGCCAAAGCTCACCAGGCGCTCATGCGGAGCCTTTCGCAG
AGCCTGGAAGGCATCAACCAATAACACGGCGGGAGAACCCTATGAACGCACTGAAAACGACGCACGACGC
CAAGGCCCCTATCGTCGCCTTCGACATGACCCCGGCAACCCTGCGCGAGCTGGGCTTGCAGGAAAGCGAC
GTGCCGGAAGTCCATGCGGTCGCGCAGCGGATCGAGGTCGGCAGTCCGCAGACCGTTGCCGAGTTCGGCC
GCGACGTGGCCGAGCACACGTCCCGCTACGCCGATAGCCTGCTGGACCAGGTGCGCAACAGCGACCTGGA
CGAAGCAGGCGAGAAACTGACCCAGGTTGTCGCCAAGGCCCGTTCCCTGAACGTCGGCCCTTTGTCCGAC
AACCGTTCCCGCCTGCCCCTGATTGGCCCGCTGATCGACCGCTTCCGCGTCCGTTCGACGGGCTTCATGG
CGCGCTTCGACACGACCCGCGAGCAGATCGAACACCTGGTCAGCGAAGTGCAGACCACCCAGCAAGGCAT
CGCGCAGCGCAATGCCTCGCTCGACGAAATGTTCGCAGCCGTGCGCGAGGAACACCGCCTTCTTGGCGTC
CACATCGCGGCCGGCAAGGTCCGCCTTGCCGAGCTGCGCGAGCAGGCCGAGGGTCTGCGCGGCAATGTCG
GGAACGACCCGGGCCGCGTGCAGGAGCTGGCCGACCTCGATGCGATGGTTGCCAACCTGGACAAGCGCAT
CGGCGACCTGATCGCCTTGCAACATTCGGCCATGCAGAGCCTGCCGACCATCCGCATGATCCAGGCCAAC
AACCAGATGCTGGTCGATAAATTCCACACCATCCGCGAAATCACCGTGCCGGCGTGGAAGCGGCAATTCA
TGCTGGCCTTGAGCCTCAACGAGCAGAAGAACGCCGTCGAACTGGCCACGGCCATCGACGACACCACCAA
CGACCTGATGAAGCGCAATGCGGCCCTGCTGCATCGCACGTCCGTCGAGACGGCGAAGGAGAACCAACGC
CTGGTGATCGACGTGGACACGCTCAAGCAGGTTCAGACGACGCTCATCAAGACCGTCGAGGACGTTATTC
GCATCCAGCAGGAAGGCGTGCAGAAGCGCAAGGATGCCGAGAAGCAGATCGCCGCAATGCGTGGCGATCT
TCAAGCCAAGCTGACCCGCCAGCCCGTGCGCGAGCTGGCCCAACAGGAGTCCGTATGAATGCCACAAACA
CCGATGTTTTCGCCCAGGTAGGCGGCCTCGAGGCCCGAGGCGCGAAGATGAAGAAGCGGGGCACCCGCTT
CCTCATCGCGGCGCTGGCAGTCCTTGCCATTGCCGGGATCGGGGCAGTAACGGGATGGGCGATCAGCCCG
AGCGCGACGCCCGGAAGCATTGACGTGCCGCAGGTGCTGGCATCGACATTCAGCGACCAGGTGCCGGGCA
GTGAGGGCGGCGGCCTGGGTGGCGGCCTGCCCTTCACTTCGGCCGTCGGGGCATTCACGGACTTCATGGC
GGGGCCGGCAATTTTTACCTTGGGCATTCTTGGCATAGTGGTCGCGGGTGCCGTGCTCGTGTTCGGGGGT
GAATTCTGCGGGTTCGTGCGATCCGTCTGCATGATGGTGATAGCCGTCAGCATGATTTTCGTGTCGTCGA
ACTTGGTGAAGGGCATTCTCGGCGGCGATCACGACGCCGGCCCTGCGGAGCCTTCGCCGCGTGCGCGATT
CATGGCGGCCGTGGAGGCCAAGGATTTCGCGCGAGTGCAAGAGCTGATCGAGGCGCGTGGAGCCAAGTCG
GCGGCTGATTATGTCCTTGCGCAGCTCGCCGTGGCCGAAGGTCTGGACCGCAAGCCTGGTGCGCGCGTCG
TGGTCGGGAAAGCGGCGGGCAGCATGGCAATGCCGCCTGCGGCGCTGGGTTTTACGCCAAGGGGAGAAGC
GGCATACGCCATCGAGCGGTCAGCCTATGGTGAGCCGAGGTCCAGCATTGCGAAGCAGTACCAGCAGGAA
TGGAACCGGAAGGCGGCGACCTGGTGGGCGATGGCCGGTGTGGCCGGCATCATCGGCGCGATCCTGGCGG
CGGCGGCAACCGGCTTTGTTGGGCTGGCAGTGTCGATCCGCAACCGAGTGAAGCGCGTGCGCGACCTGTT
GGTGATGGAGCCGGGTGCAGAGCCATAAGGGATCCCCCTCAAGTCAAAAGCCTCCGGTCGGAGGCTTTTG
ACTTTCTGCTATGGAGGTCAGGTATGATTTTGCATTAGGCACCCCAGGCTTTACACTTTATGCTTCCGGC
TCGTATGTTGTGTGGAATTGTGAGCGGATAACAATTTCACACTCTAGAGAATTCGTC
