>Addgene plasmid #22810 | pBTL-6 | addgene partial sequence | sequence record 28820 | 22810 with lac-promoter
TGTGAGCGGATACATTTCACACTCTAGAGAATTCGTCAACGAATTCAAGCTTGATATCATTCAGGACGAG
CCTCAGACTCCAGCGTAACTGGACTGAAAACAAACTAAAGCGCCCTTGTGGCGCTTTAGTTTTGTTCCGC
GGCCACCGGCTGGCTCGCTTCGCTCGGCCCGTGGACAACCCTGCTGGACAAGCTGATGGACAGGCTGCGC
CTGCCCACGAGCTTGACCACAGGGATTGCCCACCGGCTACCCAGCCTTCGACCACATACCCACCGGCTCC
AACTGCGCGGCCTGCGGCCTTGCCCCATCAATTTTTTTAATTTTCTCTGGGGAAAAGCCTCCGGCCTGCG
GCCTGCGCGCTTCGCTTGCCGGTTGGACACCAAGTGGAAGGCGGGTCAAGGCTCGCGCAGCGACCGCGCA
GCGGCTTGGCCTTGACGCGCCTGGAACGACCCAAGCCTATGCGAGTGGGGGCAGTCGAAGGGCGAAGCCC
GCCCGCCTGCCCCCCGAGCCTCACGGCGGCGAGTGCGGGGGTTCCAAGGGGGCAGCGCCACCTTGGGCAA
GGCCGAAGGCCGCGCAGTCGATCAACAAGCCCCGGAGGGGCCACTTTTTGCCGGAGGGGGAGCCGCGCCG
AA
